Addgene plasmid #199078: pGLDV_15 [38e3G]
Purpose: (Empty Backbone) Even assembly vector with sfGFP dropout for Even level assemblies
Depositing lab: Charlie Gilbert & Nili Ostrov & Cultivarium Tools. Depositing organization: Cultivarium, Convergent Research. Publication: A scalable framework for high-throughput identification of functional origins of replication in non-model bacteria. Gilbert C, Brumwell SL, Crits-Christoph A, Kang SC, Martin-Moldes Z, Alsharif W, Esmurria A, Nguyen M-A, Lee HH, Ostrov N. bioRxiv 2023.05.19.541510 10.1101/2023.05.19.541510.
Backbone
  Vector backbone: n/a
  Vector type: Synthetic Biology
Growth in bacteria
  Bacterial resistance: Chloramphenicol, 25 μg/mL
  Growth temperature: 37°C
  Growth strain: E. coli Zymo 10B
  Growth instructions: Supplement LB growth medium with 2% glucose (w/v)
  Copy number: High Copy
Gene/Insert
  Gene/Insert name: None
Resource information
  A portion of this plasmid was derived from a plasmid made by: Jim Haseloff (Pollak et al. 2018 https://doi.org/10.1111/nph.15625)
Terms and licenses: Academic/Nonprofit Terms; Industry Terms: Not Available to Industry
Depositor comments: For standard propagation, supplement LB growth medium with 2% glucose (w/v) to repress sfYFP dropout expression, otherwise escape mutants may arise.
How to cite: pGLDV_15 [38e3G] was a gift from Charlie Gilbert & Nili Ostrov & Cultivarium Tools (Addgene plasmid # 199078 ; http://n2t.net/addgene:199078 ; RRID:Addgene_199078)
