[The description below was written by a language model from this plasmid's Addgene catalogue record and pLannotate feature annotations shown in this document.]
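Description:
pGLDV_15 [38e3G] is a small (about 3.2 kb) empty assembly vector for synthetic biology, described as an "Even" acceptor for even-level assemblies in a hierarchical, alternating-level cloning scheme. Part of the plasmid derives from an earlier published assembly toolkit. No named backbone is recorded and there is no insert. It is propagated in E. coli from a high-copy ColE1/pMB1/pUC-type origin of replication and selected with chloramphenicol. Resistance comes from a cat (chloramphenicol acetyltransferase) gene driven by its native cat promoter and followed by a phage lambda t0 terminator.

The functional payload is a superfolder GFP coding sequence that serves as a dropout marker. In vectors of this kind, the fluorescent cassette occupies the cloning site and is replaced by the assembled parts, so correct clones appear as non-fluorescent colonies against a fluorescent background of uncut vector. The feature table does not annotate the promoter driving sfGFP or the restriction sites that flank the dropout, so these details are not stated in the record. A short lacZα fragment is also detected near the cat promoter and is probably a remnant of an ancestral cloning vector rather than a working screening element. The depositor notes that dropout expression is glucose-repressible and that unrepressed expression can select for escape mutants. That comment calls the reporter sfYFP, whereas the stated purpose and the sequence annotation both indicate sfGFP. The vector was deposited alongside work on high-throughput identification of functional replication origins in non-model bacteria, where it presumably serves as an intermediate assembly chassis.
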