Features (pLannotate 1.2.2; 6 found; start..end, strand, type, name):
    263..976     +  CDS            superfolder GFP: GFP variant that folds robustly even when fused to poorly folded proteins (Pédelacq et al., 2006)
   1412..2000    -  rep_origin     ori: high-copy-number ColE1/pMB1/pBR322/pUC origin of replication
   2133..2227    -  terminator     lambda t0 terminator: transcription terminator from phage lambda
   2251..2907    -  CDS            cat: CAT_ECOLX - Experimental evidence at protein level: Swiss-Prot protein existence level 1. This enzyme is an effector of chloramphenicol resistance in bacteria. From Escherichia coli. This protein is used as a marker in many commonly used cloning vectors, such as pACYC184.
   2908..3010    -  promoter       cat promoter: promoter of the E. coli cat gene encoding chloramphenicol acetyltransferase
   3085..3128    -  CDS            lacZα (fragment): LacZα fragment of β-galactosidase; lacZ fragment
>Addgene plasmid #199078 | pGLDV_15 [38e3G] | addgene full sequence | sequence record 397949 | Addgene NGS Result
TAGCGTGCGAACAGCACGCTATTGTTGTATCATTACTCGCATCCATTCTCAGGCTGTCTCGTCTCGTCTC
CGAGGTCTCAAATGAATGTGAAGAGCGAAAGTGAAACGTGATTTCATGCGTCATTTTGAACATTTTGTAA
ATCTTATTTAATAATGTGTGCGGCAATTCACATTTAATTTATGAATGTTTTCTTAACATCGCGGCAACTC
AAGAAACGGCAGGTTCGGATCTTAGCTACTAGAGAAAGAGGAGAAATACTAGATGCGTAAAGGCGAAGAA
CTGTTCACTGGTGTCGTCCCTATTCTGGTGGAACTGGATGGTGATGTCAACGGTCATAAGTTTTCCGTGC
GTGGCGAGGGTGAAGGTGACGCAACTAATGGTAAACTGACGCTGAAGTTCATCTGTACTACTGGTAAACT
GCCGGTTCCTTGGCCGACTCTGGTAACGACGCTGACTTATGGTGTTCAGTGCTTTGCTCGTTATCCGGAC
CATATGAAGCAGCATGACTTCTTCAAGTCCGCCATGCCGGAAGGCTATGTGCAGGAACGCACGATTTCCT
TTAAGGATGACGGCACGTACAAAACGCGTGCGGAAGTGAAATTTGAAGGCGATACCCTGGTAAACCGCAT
TGAGCTGAAAGGCATTGACTTTAAAGAGGACGGCAATATCCTGGGCCATAAGCTGGAATACAATTTTAAC
AGCCACAATGTTTACATCACCGCCGATAAACAAAAAAATGGCATTAAAGCGAATTTTAAAATTCGCCACA
ACGTGGAGGATGGCAGCGTGCAGCTGGCTGATCACTACCAGCAAAACACTCCAATCGGTGATGGTCCTGT
TCTGCTGCCAGACAATCACTATCTGAGCACGCAAAGCGTTCTGTCTAAAGATCCGAACGAGAAACGCGAT
CATATGGTTCTGCTGGAGTTCGTAACCGCAGCGGGCATCACGCATGGTATGGATGAACTGTACAAATGAT
TCAGCCAAAAAACTTAAGACCGCCGGTCTTGTCCACTACCTTGCAGTAATGCGGTGGACAGGATCGGCGG
TTTTCTTTTCTCTTCTCAAGCTCTTCAGGTAGCTTTGAGACCACCCCAGGATACATAGATTACCACAACT
CCGAGCCCTTCCACCTAGCGTGCTAACCACGCACGCTATTGTTGTATAGGCTAGGTGGAGGCTCAGTGAT
GATAAGTCTGCGATGGTGGATGCATGTGTCATGGTCATAGCTGTTTCCTGTGTGAAATTGTTATCCGCTC
AGAGGGCACAATCCTATTCCGCGCTATCCGACAATCTCCAAGACATTAGGTGGAGTTCAGTTCGGCGTAT
GGCATATGTCGCTGGAAAGAACATGTGAGCAAAAGGCCAGCAAAAGGCCAGGAACCGTAAAAAGGCCGCG
TTGCTGGCGTTTTTCCATAGGCTCCGCCCCCCTGACGAGCATCACAAAAATCGACGCTCAAGTCAGAGGT
GGCGAAACCCGACAGGACTATAAAGATACCAGGCGTTTCCCCCTGGAAGCTCCCTCGTGCGCTCTCCTGT
TCCGACCCTGCCGCTTACCGGATACCTGTCCGCCTTTCTCCCTTCGGGAAGCGTGGCGCTTTCTCATAGC
TCACGCTGTAGGTATCTCAGTTCGGTGTAGGTCGTTCGCTCCAAGCTGGGCTGTGTGCACGAACCCCCCG
TTCAGCCCGACCGCTGCGCCTTATCCGGTAACTATCGTCTTGAGTCCAACCCGGTAAGACACGACTTATC
GCCACTGGCAGCAGCCACTGGTAACAGGATTAGCAGAGCGAGGTATGTAGGCGGTGCTACAGAGTTCTTG
AAGTGGTGGCCTAACTACGGCTACACTAGAAGAACAGTATTTGGTATCTGCGCTCTGCTGAAGCCAGTTA
CCTTCGGAAAAAGAGTTGGTAGCTCTTGATCCGGCAAACAAACCACCGCTGGTAGCGGTGGTTTTTTTGT
TTGCAAGCAGCAGATTACGCGCAGAAAAAAAGGATCTCAAGAAGATCCTTTGATCTTTTCTACGGGGTCT
GACGCTCTATTCAACAAAGCCGCCGTCCCGTCAAGTCAGCGTAAATGGGTAGGGGGCTTCAAATCGTCCC
CCCATACGATATAAGTTGTTACTAGTGCTTGGATTCTCACCAATAAAAAACGCCCGGCGGCAACCGAGCG
TTCTGAACAAATCCAGATGGAGTTCTGAGGTCATTACTGGATCTATCAACAGGAGTCCAAGCGAGCTCGA
TATCAAATTACGCCCCGCCCTGCCACTCATCGCAGTACTGTTGTAATTCATTAAGCATTCTGCCGACATG
GAAGCCATCACAAACGGCATGATGAACCTGAATCGCCAGCGGCATCAGCACCTTGTCGCCTTGCGTATAA
TATTTGCCCATGGTGAAAACGGGGGCGAAGAAGTTGTCCATATTGGCCACGTTTAAATCAAAACTGGTGA
AACTCACCCAGGGATTGGCTGAGACGAAAAACATATTCTCAATAAACCCTTTAGGGAAATAGGCCAGGTT
TTCACCGTAACACGCCACATCTTGCGAATATATGTGTAGAAACTGCCGGAAATCGTCGTGGTATTCACTC
CAGAGCGATGAAAACGTTTCAGTTTGCTCATGGAAAACGGTGTAACAAGGGTGAACACTATCCCATATCA
CCAGCTCACCGTCTTTCATTGCCATACGAAATTCCGGATGAGCATTCATCAGGCGGGCAAGAATGTGAAT
AAAGGCCGGATAAAACTTGTGCTTATTTTTCTTTACGGTCTTTAAAAAGGCCGTAATATCCAGCTGAACG
GTCTGGTTATAGGTACATTGAGCAACTGACTGAAATGCCTCAAAATGTTCTTTACGATGCCATTGGGATA
TATCAACGGTGGTATATCCAGTGATTTTTTTCTCCATTTTAGCTTCCTTAGCTCCTGAAAATCTCGATAA
CTCAAAAAATACGCCCGGTAGTGATCTTATTTCATTATGGTGAAAGTTGGAACCTCTTACGTGCCGATCA
ACGTCTCATTGATACCTGAAACAAAACCCATCGTACGGCCAAGGAAGTCTCCAATAACTGTGATCCACCA
CAAGCGCCAGGGTTTTCCCAGTCACGACGTTGTAAAACGACGGCCAGTCATGCATAATCCGCACGCATCT
GGAATAAGGAAGTGCCATTCCGCCTGACCT
